Addgene plasmid #239595: AAV-U6-sgPlxnb2-CRISPRa-2-EF1a-LibVec
Purpose: expresses guide#2 to boost the expression of mouse Plxnb2, via CRISPRa
Depositing lab: Andreas Moor. Depositing organization: ETH Zurich (Swiss Federal Institute of Technology). Publication: In vivo interaction screening reveals liver-derived constraints to metastasis. Borrelli C, Roberts M, Eletto D, Hussherr MD, Fazilaty H, Valenta T, Lafzi A, Kretz JA, Guido Vinzoni E, Karakatsani A, Adivarahan S, Mannhart A, Kimura S, Meijs A, Baccouche Mhamedi F, Acar IE, Handler K, Ficht X, Platt RJ, Piscuoglio S, Moor AE. Nature. 2024 Aug;632(8024):411-418. doi: 10.1038/s41586-024-07715-3. Epub 2024 Jul 24. PubMed 39048831.
Backbone
  Vector backbone: AAV-U6-sgRNA-EF1a-LibVec
  Backbone manufacturer: D Eletto
  Backbone size w/o insert (bp): 7453
  Total vector size (bp): 5592
  Vector type: Mammalian Expression, AAV
  Selectable markers: EGFP
Growth in bacteria
  Bacterial resistance: Ampicillin, 100 μg/mL
  Growth temperature: 37°C
  Growth strain: NEB Stable
  Copy number: High Copy
Gene/Insert
  Gene/Insert name: Plxnb2
  gRNA/shRNA sequence: sgPlxnb2-CRISPRa-2: ggacgagactaaggggtaga
  Species: M. musculus (mouse)
  Entrez Gene: Plxnb2 (a.k.a. Debt, plexin-B2)
  Promoter: hU6
  Cloning method: Golden Gate
  Sequencing primers: 5′ hU6-f: 5' GAGGGCCTATTTCCCATGATT 3'
Terms and licenses: Academic/Nonprofit Terms; Industry Terms: Not Available to Industry
How to cite: AAV-U6-sgPlxnb2-CRISPRa-2-EF1a-LibVec was a gift from Andreas Moor (Addgene plasmid # 239595 ; http://n2t.net/addgene:239595 ; RRID:Addgene_239595)
