[The description below was written by a language model from this plasmid's Addgene catalogue record and pLannotate feature annotations shown in this document.]
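Description:
AAV-U6-sgPlxnb2-CRISPRa-2-EF1a-LibVec is an AAV transfer plasmid for mammalian delivery of a single guide RNA designed to raise expression of mouse Plxnb2 (plexin-B2) by CRISPR activation. It is built on the AAV-U6-sgRNA-EF1a-LibVec backbone, into which the guide spacer was inserted by Golden Gate cloning. In bacteria it is maintained through a high-copy ColE1/pUC-type origin with ampicillin selection (AmpR under its own promoter), and an f1 phage origin is also present. Short bom and rop fragments in the annotation are backbone remnants.

The cassette destined for packaging lies between AAV2 inverted terminal repeats. The downstream ITR is annotated in full, whereas only short fragments are detected at the upstream end, which may reflect the difficulty of sequencing and annotating these structured repeats. Within the ITRs, a human U6 RNA polymerase III promoter drives the second Plxnb2-targeting guide fused to a Streptococcus pyogenes Cas9 gRNA scaffold. A separate EF-1α promoter drives EGFP, terminated by the bovine growth hormone polyadenylation signal, so transduced cells can be identified or sorted by fluorescence. A small SV40 small t antigen fragment and an SP6 promoter are also annotated but look like incidental vector sequence.

The plasmid encodes no Cas9 or activator component, so the dCas9-based CRISPRa machinery must be supplied separately by the target cells or animal; the record does not specify which system. The recorded sizes are inconsistent: the backbone is listed as larger than the total vector, and the sequenced record is about 5.6 kb. The associated publication concerns in vivo screening for liver-derived factors that constrain metastasis.
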