Features (pLannotate 1.2.2; 17 found; start..end, strand, type, name):
     12..39      +  repeat_region  AAV2 ITR (fragment): inverted terminal repeat of adeno-associated virus serotype 2 inverted
     68..95      +  repeat_region  AAV2 ITR (fragment): inverted terminal repeat of adeno-associated virus serotype 2 inverted
    144..384     +  promoter       U6 promoter: RNA polymerase III promoter for human U6 snRNA
    413..488     +  misc_RNA       gRNA scaffold: guide RNA scaffold for the Streptococcus pyogenes CRISPR/Cas9 system
    505..571     +  CDS            small t antigen (fragment): SV40 (simian virus 40) small t antigen
    578..1756    +  promoter       EF-1α promoter: strong constitutive promoter for human elongation factor EF-1α
   1770..2489    +  CDS            EGFP: the original enhanced GFP (Yang et al., 1996) mammalian codon-optimized
   2557..2575    -  promoter       SP6 promoter: promoter for bacteriophage SP6 RNA polymerase
   2601..2825    +  polyA_signal   bGH poly(A) signal: bovine growth hormone polyadenylation signal
   2844..2984    +  repeat_region  AAV2 ITR: inverted terminal repeat of adeno-associated virus serotype 2 inverted
   2989..3040    -  misc_feature   bom (fragment): basis of mobility region from pBR322
   3059..3514    +  rep_origin     f1 ori (sequence partly withheld): f1 bacteriophage origin of replication; arrow indicates direction of (+) strand synthesis
   3515..3564    -  misc_feature   bom (fragment): basis of mobility region from pBR322
   3666..3700    -  CDS            rop (fragment): Rop protein, which maintains plasmids at low copy number; rop
   3796..3900    +  promoter       AmpR promoter: bla
   3901..4761    +  CDS            AmpR: β-lactamase; bla; confers resistance to ampicillin, carbenicillin, and related antibiotics
   4932..5520    +  rep_origin     ori: high-copy-number ColE1/pMB1/pBR322/pUC origin of replication
>Addgene plasmid #239595 | AAV-U6-sgPlxnb2-CRISPRa-2-EF1a-LibVec | addgene full sequence | sequence record 478281 | Addgene NGS Result
CCTGCAGGCAGCTGCGCGCTCGCTCGCTCACTGAGGCCGCCCGGGCGTCGGGCGACCTTTGGTCGCCCGG
CCTCAGTGAGCGAGCGAGCGCGCAGAGAGGGAGTGGCCAACTCCATCACTAGGGGTTCCTGCGGCCCCCG
TTAGAGGGCCTATTTCCCATGATTCCTTCATATTTGCATATACGATACAAGGCTGTTAGAGAGATAATTA
GAATTAATTTGACTGTAAACACAAAGATATTAGTACAAAATACGTGACGTAGAAAGTAATAATTTCTTGG
GTAGTTTGCAGTTTTAAAATTATGTTTTAAAATGGACTATCATATGCTTACCGTAACTTGAAAGTATTTC
GATTTCTTGGCTTTATATATCTTGTGGAAAGGACGAAACACCGGACGAGACTAAGGGGTAGAGTTTTAGA
GCTAGAAATAGCAAGTTAAAATAAGGCTAGTCCGTTATCAACTTGAAAAAGTGGCACCGAGTCGGTGCTT
TTTTTAATGCAAAGATGGATAAAGTTTTAAACAGAGAGGAATCTTTGCAGCTAATGGACCTTCTAGGTCT
TGAAAGGAGTGGGAATTGGCTCCGGTGCCCGTCAGTGGGCAGAGCGCACATCGCCCACAGTCCCCGAGAA
GTTGGGGGGAGGGGTCGGCAATTGAACCGGTGCCTAGAGAAGGTGGCGCGGGGTAAACTGGGAAAGTGAT
GTCGTGTACTGGCTCCGCCTTTTTCCCGAGGGTGGGGGAGAACCGTATATAAGTGCAGTAGTCGCCGTGA
ACGTTCTTTTTCGCAACGGGTTTGCCGCCAGAACACAGGTAAGTGCCGTGTGTGGTTCCCGCGGGCCTGG
CCTCTTTACGGGTTATGGCCCTTGCGTGCCTTGAATTACTTCCACCTGGCTGCAGTACGTGATTCTTGAT
CCCGAGCTTCGGGTTGGAAGTGGGTGGGAGAGTTCGAGGCCTTGCGCTTAAGGAGCCCCTTCGCCTCGTG
CTTGAGTTGAGGCCTGGCCTGGGCGCTGGGGCCGCCGCGTGCGAATCTGGTGGCACCTTCGCGCCTGTCT
CGCTGCTTTCGATAAGTCTCTAGCCATTTAAAATTTTTGATGACCTGCTGCGACGCTTTTTTTCTGGCAA
GATAGTCTTGTAAATGCGGGCCAAGATCTGCACACTGGTATTTCGGTTTTTGGGGCCGCGGGCGGCGACG
GGGCCCGTGCGTCCCAGCGCACATGTTCGGCGAGGCGGGGCCTGCGAGCGCGGCCACCGAGAATCGGACG
GGGGTAGTCTCAAGCTGGCCGGCCTGCTCTGGTGCCTGGCCTCGCGCCGCCGTGTATCGCCCCGCCCTGG
GCGGCAAGGCTGGCCCGGTCGGCACCAGTTGCGTGAGCGGAAAGATGGCCGCTTCCCGGCCCTGCTGCAG
GGAGCTCAAAATGGAGGACGCGGCGCTCGGGAGAGCGGGCGGGTGAGTCACCCACACAAAGGAAAAGGGC
CTTTCCGTCCTCAGCCGTCGCTTCATGTGACTCCACGGAGTACCGGGCGCCGTCCAGGCACCTCGATTAG
TTCTCGAGCTTTTGGAGTACGTCGTCTTTAGGTTGGGGGGAGGGGTTTTATGCGATGGAGTTTCCCCACA
CTGAGTGGGTGGAGACTGAAGTTAGGCCAGCTTGGCACTTGATGTAATTCTCCTTGGAATTTGCCCTTTT
TGAGTTTGGATCTTGGTTCATTCTCAAGCCTCAGACAGTGGTTCAAAGTTTTTTTCTTCCATTTCAGGTG
TCGTGAGCGGCCGCTCGAGATGGTGAGCAAGGGCGAGGAGCTGTTCACCGGGGTGGTGCCCATCCTGGTC
GAGCTGGACGGCGACGTAAACGGCCACAAGTTCAGCGTGTCCGGCGAGGGCGAGGGCGATGCCACCTACG
GCAAGCTGACCCTGAAGTTCATCTGCACCACCGGCAAGCTGCCCGTGCCCTGGCCCACCCTCGTGACCAC
CCTGACCTACGGCGTGCAGTGCTTCAGCCGCTACCCCGACCACATGAAGCAGCACGACTTCTTCAAGTCC
GCCATGCCCGAAGGCTACGTCCAGGAGCGCACCATCTTCTTCAAGGACGACGGCAACTACAAGACCCGCG
CCGAGGTGAAGTTCGAGGGCGACACCCTGGTGAACCGCATCGAGCTGAAGGGCATCGACTTCAAGGAGGA
CGGCAACATCCTGGGGCACAAGCTGGAGTACAACTACAACAGCCACAACGTCTATATCATGGCCGACAAG
CAGAAGAACGGCATCAAGGTGAACTTCAAGATCCGCCACAACATCGAGGACGGCAGCGTGCAGCTCGCCG
ACCACTACCAGCAGAACACCCCCATCGGCGACGGCCCCGTGCTGCTGCCCGACAACCACTACCTGAGCAC
CCAGTCCGCCCTGAGCAAAGACCCCAACGAGAAGCGCGATCACATGGTCCTGCTGGAGTTCGTGACCGCC
GCCGGGATCACTCTCGGCATGGACGAGCTGTACAAGTAAGAGCGCACCCGTCCGAGCTAAGGCGCGCCAT
ACATGCATGGTGTACAAGTAATCTAGAGGGCCCTATTCTATAGTGTCACCTAAATGCTAGAGCTCGCTGA
TCAGCCTCGACTGTGCCTTCTAGTTGCCAGCCATCTGTTGTTTGCCCCTCCCCCGTGCCTTCCTTGACCC
TGGAAGGTGCCACTCCCACTGTCCTTTCCTAATAAAATGAGGAAATTGCATCGCATTGTCTGAGTAGGTG
TCATTCTATTCTGGGGGGTGGGGTGGGGCAGGACAGCAAGGGGGAGGATTGGGAAGACAATAGCAGGCAT
GCTGGGGATGCGGTGGGCTCTATGGCTTCTGAGGCGGGGCCGCAGGAACCCCTAGTGATGGAGTTGGCCA
CTCCCTCTCTGCGCGCTCGCTCGCTCACTGAGGCCGGGCGACCAAAGGTCGCCCGACGCCCGGGCTTTGC
CCGGGCGGCCTCAGTGAGCGAGCGAGCGCGCAGCTGCCTGCAGGGGCGCCTGATGCGGTATTTTCTCCTT
ACGCATCTGTGCGGTATTTCACACCGCATA
[95 nt withheld, positions 3041-3135]
T
[46 nt withheld, positions 3137-3182]
C
[141 nt withheld, positions 3184-3324]
CCTTTGACGTTGGAGTCCACGTTCTTT
[37 nt withheld, positions 3352-3388]
ACTCTATCTCGGGCTATTCTTTTGATTTATAAGGGATTTTGCCGATTTCGGTCTATTGGTTAAAAAATGA
GCTGATTTAACAAAAATTTAACGCGAATTTTAACAAAATATTAACGTTTACAATTTTATGGTGCACTCTC
AGTACAATCTGCTCTGATGCCGCATAGTTAAGCCAGCCCCGACACCCGCCAACACCCGCTGACGCGCCCT
GACGGGCTTGTCTGCTCCCGGCATCCGCTTACAGACAAGCTGTGACCTTCTCCGGGAGCTGCATGTGTCA
GAGGTTTTCACCGTCATCACCGAAACGCGCGATACGAAAGGGCCTCGTGATACGCCTATTTTTATAGGTT
AATGTCATGATAATAATGGTTTCTTAGACGTCAGGTGGCACTTTTCGGGGAAATGTGCGCGGAACCCCTA
TTTGTTTATTTTTCTAAATACATTCAAATATGTATCCGCTCATGAGACAATAACCCTGATAAATGCTTCA
ATAATATTGAAAAAGGAAGAGTATGAGTATTCAACATTTCCGTGTCGCCCTTATTCCCTTTTTTGCGGCA
TTTTGCCTTCCTGTTTTTGCTCACCCAGAAACGCTGGTGAAAGTAAAAGATGCTGAAGATCAGTTGGGTG
CACGAGTGGGTTACATCGAACTGGATCTCAACAGCGGTAAGATCCTTGAGAGTTTTCGCCCCGAAGAACG
TTTTCCAATGATGAGCACTTTTAAAGTTCTGCTATGTGGCGCGGTATTATCCCGTATTGACGCCGGGCAA
GAGCAACTCGGTCGCCGCATACACTATTCTCAGAATGACTTGGTTGAGTACTCACCAGTCACAGAAAAGC
ATCTTACGGATGGCATGACAGTAAGAGAATTATGCAGTGCTGCCATAACCATGAGTGATAACACTGCGGC
CAACTTACTTCTGACAACGATCGGAGGACCGAAGGAGCTAACCGCTTTTTTGCACAACATGGGGGATCAT
GTAACTCGCCTTGATCGTTGGGAACCGGAGCTGAATGAAGCCATACCAAACGACGAGCGTGACACCACGA
TGCCTGTAGCAATGGCAACAACGTTGCGCAAACTATTAACTGGCGAACTACTTACTCTAGCTTCCCGGCA
ACAATTAATAGACTGGATGGAGGCGGATAAAGTTGCAGGACCACTTCTGCGCTCGGCCCTTCCGGCTGGC
TGGTTTATTGCTGATAAATCTGGAGCCGGTGAGCGTGGGTCTCGCGGTATCATTGCAGCACTGGGGCCAG
ATGGTAAGCCCTCCCGTATCGTAGTTATCTACACGACGGGGAGTCAGGCAACTATGGATGAACGAAATAG
ACAGATCGCTGAGATAGGTGCCTCACTGATTAAGCATTGGTAACTGTCAGACCAAGTTTACTCATATATA
CTTTAGATTGATTTAAAACTTCATTTTTAATTTAAAAGGATCTAGGTGAAGATCCTTTTTGATAATCTCA
TGACCAAAATCCCTTAACGTGAGTTTTCGTTCCACTGAGCGTCAGACCCCGTAGAAAAGATCAAAGGATC
TTCTTGAGATCCTTTTTTTCTGCGCGTAATCTGCTGCTTGCAAACAAAAAAACCACCGCTACCAGCGGTG
GTTTGTTTGCCGGATCAAGAGCTACCAACTCTTTTTCCGAAGGTAACTGGCTTCAGCAGAGCGCAGATAC
CAAATACTGTTCTTCTAGTGTAGCCGTAGTTAGGCCACCACTTCAAGAACTCTGTAGCACCGCCTACATA
CCTCGCTCTGCTAATCCTGTTACCAGTGGCTGCTGCCAGTGGCGATAAGTCGTGTCTTACCGGGTTGGAC
TCAAGACGATAGTTACCGGATAAGGCGCAGCGGTCGGGCTGAACGGGGGGTTCGTGCACACAGCCCAGCT
TGGAGCGAACGACCTACACCGAACTGAGATACCTACAGCGTGAGCTATGAGAAAGCGCCACGCTTCCCGA
AGGGAGAAAGGCGGACAGGTATCCGGTAAGCGGCAGGGTCGGAACAGGAGAGCGCACGAGGGAGCTTCCA
GGGGGAAACGCCTGGTATCTTTATAGTCCTGTCGGGTTTCGCCACCTCTGACTTGAGCGTCGATTTTTGT
GATGCTCGTCAGGGGGGCGGAGCCTATGGAAAAACGCCAGCAACGCGGCCTTTTTACGGTTCCTGGCCTT
TTGCTGGCCTTTTGCTCACATGT
